Addgene plasmid #209242: pCAG/ATP8B2(E171Q)-HA
Purpose: Mammalian expression of ATP8B2 mutant E171Q
Depositing lab: Hye-Won Shin. Depositing organization: Kyoto University, Graduate School of Pharmaceutical Sciences. Publication: Phospholipid flippase activities and substrate specificities of human type IV P-type ATPases localized to the plasma membrane. Takatsu H, Tanaka G, Segawa K, Suzuki J, Nagata S, Nakayama K, Shin HW. J Biol Chem. 2014 Nov 28;289(48):33543-56. doi: 10.1074/jbc.M114.593012. Epub 2014 Oct 14. PubMed 25315773.
Backbone
  Vector backbone: pCAG
  Vector type: Mammalian Expression
Growth in bacteria
  Bacterial resistance: Ampicillin, 100 μg/mL
  Growth temperature: 37°C
  Growth strain: DH5alpha
  Copy number: High Copy
Gene/Insert
  Gene/Insert name: ATP8B2
  Species: H. sapiens (human)
  Mutation: E171Q
  Entrez Gene: ATP8B2 (a.k.a. ATPID)
  Tag / fusion protein: HA (C terminal on insert)
  Cloning method: Gateway Cloning
Terms and licenses: Academic/Nonprofit Terms; Industry Terms: Not Available to Industry
Depositor comments: The plasmid requires co-transfection with Addgene Plasmid 209223 to ensure the cellular localization of the encoded protein (Takatsu et al., 2011, JBC).
How to cite: pCAG/ATP8B2(E171Q)-HA was a gift from Hye-Won Shin (Addgene plasmid # 209242 ; http://n2t.net/addgene:209242 ; RRID:Addgene_209242)
