[The description below was written by a language model from this plasmid's Addgene catalogue record and pLannotate feature annotations shown in this document.]
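Description:
pCAG/ATP8B2(E171Q)-HA is a mammalian expression plasmid of about 9.7 kb built on the pCAG backbone. It carries the human P4-ATPase ATP8B2 with an E171Q point mutation and a C-terminal HA epitope tag. It is propagated in E. coli through a high-copy ColE1/pUC-type origin and selected with ampicillin via the β-lactamase gene. The backbone also contains a neomycin/G418 resistance cassette, with an HSV TK promoter fragment, NeoR/KanR and the HSV TK polyadenylation signal, which could allow selection of stably transfected mammalian cells. An SV40 origin is present and can support episomal replication in cells expressing large T antigen. Short lac promoter/operator and lacI fragments are backbone remnants with no evident role in expression.

The insert is driven by the composite CAG promoter, made up of the CMV immediate-early enhancer, the chicken β-actin promoter and a chimeric β-actin/β-globin intron, which gives strong constitutive expression in many mammalian cell types. The transcript ends at the rabbit β-globin polyadenylation signal, and the small annotated "HBB" fragments flanking the insert are probably β-globin-derived sequence belonging to this cassette. The ATP8B2 coding sequence sits between attB1 and attB2 sites, consistent with the recorded Gateway cloning. The HA tag is listed in the catalogue entry but is not separately annotated in the feature table. ATP8B2 is the catalytic subunit of a plasma membrane flippase complex that moves phosphatidylcholine from the outer to the inner leaflet. The record does not state the functional effect of E171Q, but the associated study examined the flippase activities and substrate specificities of human P4-ATPases. The depositor notes that a companion plasmid must be co-transfected for the encoded protein to localize correctly in cells.
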