Features (pLannotate 1.2.2; 24 found; start..end, strand, type, name):
    263..395     +  promoter       HSV TK promoter (fragment): herpes simplex virus thymidine kinase promoter
    400..1203    +  CDS            NeoR/KanR: aminoglycoside phosphotransferase from Tn5; aph(3')-II (or nptII); confers resistance to neomycin, kanamycin, and G418 (Geneticin®)
   1210..1258    +  polyA_signal   HSV TK poly(A) signal: herpes simplex virus thymidine kinase polyadenylation signal (Cole and Stacy, 1985)
   1268..1647    +  enhancer       CMV enhancer: human cytomegalovirus immediate early enhancer
   1649..1775    +  promoter       chicken β-actin promoter (fragment): contains a 21-bp deletion relative to the standard chicken β-actin promoter
   1790..1938    +  promoter       chicken β-actin promoter (fragment): contains a 21-bp deletion relative to the standard chicken β-actin promoter
   1939..2955    +  intron         chimeric intron: chimera between introns from chicken β-actin and rabbit β-globin
   2959..3057    +  CDS            HBB (fragment): HBB_COLGU - Experimental evidence at transcript level: Swiss-Prot protein existence level 2. Involved in oxygen transport from the lung to the various peripheral tissues. From Colobus guereza (Mantled guereza) (Eastern black-and-white colobus monkey).
   3051..3075    +  protein_bind   attB1: mutant version of attB; recombination site for the Gateway® BP reaction BP Clonase™
   3116..6673    +  CDS            ATP8B2: AT8B2_HUMAN - Also known as ATPID, KIAA1137. Experimental evidence at protein level: Swiss-Prot protein existence level 1. Catalytic component of P4-ATPase flippase complex, which catalyzes the hydrolysis of ATP coupled to the transport of phosphatidylcholine (PC) from the outer to the inner leaflet of the plasma membrane. May contribute to the maintenance of membrane lipid asymmetry. From Homo sapiens (Human).
   6687..6711    -  protein_bind   attB2: mutant version of attB; recombination site for the Gateway® BP reaction BP Clonase™
   6785..6859    +  CDS            HBB (fragment): HBB_PONPY - Experimental evidence at transcript level: Swiss-Prot protein existence level 2. Involved in oxygen transport from the lung to the various peripheral tissues. From Pongo pygmaeus (Bornean orangutan).
   6934..6989    +  polyA_signal   β-globin poly(A) signal: rabbit β-globin polyadenylation signal (Gil and Proudfoot, 1987)
   7374..7390    -  protein_bind   lac operator: The lac repressor binds to the lac operator to inhibit transcription in E. coli. This inhibition can be relieved by adding lactose or isopropyl-β-D-thiogalactopyranoside (IPTG). lac repressor encoded by lacI
   7398..7428    -  promoter       lac promoter: promoter for the E. coli lac operon
   7443..7464    -  protein_bind   CAP binding site: CAP binding activates transcription in the presence of cAMP. E. coli catabolite activator protein
   7477..7516    -  CDS            lacI (fragment): lac repressor; lacI; The lac repressor binds to the lac operator to inhibit transcription in E. coli. This inhibition can be relieved by adding lactose or isopropyl-β-D-thiogalactopyranoside (IPTG).
   7523..7545    +  promoter       SV40 promoter (fragment): SV40 enhancer and early promoter
   7569..7704    +  rep_origin     SV40 ori: SV40 origin of replication
   7724..7858    +  polyA_signal   SV40 poly(A) signal: SV40 polyadenylation signal
   7860..7914    -  CDS            lacI (fragment): lac repressor; lacI; The lac repressor binds to the lac operator to inhibit transcription in E. coli. This inhibition can be relieved by adding lactose or isopropyl-β-D-thiogalactopyranoside (IPTG).
   8097..8685    -  rep_origin     ori: high-copy-number ColE1/pMB1/pBR322/pUC origin of replication
   8856..9716    -  CDS            AmpR: β-lactamase; bla; confers resistance to ampicillin, carbenicillin, and related antibiotics
   9717..88      -  promoter       AmpR promoter (across the origin): bla
>Addgene plasmid #209242 | pCAG/ATP8B2(E171Q)-HA | addgene full sequence | sequence record 413043 | Addgene NGS Result
ATTATTGAAGCATTTATCAGGGTTATTGTCTCATGAGCGGATACATATTTGAATGTATTTAGAAAAATAA
ACAAATAGGGGTTCCGCGCACATTTCCCCGAAAAGTGCCACCTGGGTCGAGCAGTGTGGTTTTCAAGAGG
AAGCAAAAAGCCTCTCCACCCAGGCCTGGAATGTTTCCACCCAATGTCGAGCAGTGTGGTTTTGCAAGAG
GAAGCAAAAAGCCTCTCCACCCAGGCCTGGAATGTTTCCACCCAATGTCGAGCAAACCCCGCCCAGCGTC
TTGTCATTGGCGAATTAATTCGAACACGCAGATGCAGTCGGGGCGGCGCGGTCCCAGGTCCACTTCGCAT
ATTAAGGTGACGCGTGTGGCCTCGAACACCGAGCGACCCTGCAGCCAATATGGGATCGGCCATTGAACAA
GATGGATTGCACGCAGGTTCTCCGGCCGCTTGGGTGGAGAGGCTATTCGGCTATGACTGGGCACAACAGA
CAATCGGCTGCTCTGATGCCGCCGTGTTCCGGCTGTCAGCGCAGGGGCGCCCGGTTCTTTTTGTCAAGAC
CGACCTGTCCGGTGCCCTGAATGAACTGCAGGACGAGGCAGCGCGGCTATCGTGGCTGGCCACGACGGGC
GTTCCTTGCGCAGCTGTGCTCGACGTTGTCACTGAAGCGGGAAGGGACTGGCTGCTATTGGGCGAAGTGC
CGGGGCAGGATCTCCTGTCATCTCACCTTGCTCCTGCCGAGAAAGTATCCATCATGGCTGATGCAATGCG
GCGGCTGCATACGCTTGATCCGGCTACCTGCCCATTCGACCACCAAGCGAAACATCGCATCGAGCGAGCA
CGTACTCGGATGGAAGCCGGTCTTGTCGATCAGGATGATCTGGACGAAGAGCATCAGGGGCTCGCGCCAG
CCGAACTGTTCGCCAGGCTCAAGGCGCGCATGCCCGACGGCGATGATCTCGTCGTGACCCATGGCGATGC
CTGCTTGCCGAATATCATGGTGGAAAATGGCCGCTTTTCTGGATTCATCGACTGTGGCCGGCTGGGTGTG
GCGGACCGCTATCAGGACATAGCGTTGGCTACCCGTGATATTGCTGAAGAGCTTGGCGGCGAATGGGCTG
ACCGCTTCCTCGTGCTTTACGGTATCGCCGCTCCCGATTCGCAGCGCATCGCCTTCTATCGCCTTCTTGA
CGAGTTCTTCTGAGGGGATCGGCAATAAAAAGACAGAATAAAACGCACGGGTGTTGGGTCGTTTGTTCGG
ATCCGTCGACATTGATTATTGACTAGTTATTAATAGTAATCAATTACGGGGTCATTAGTTCATAGCCCAT
ATATGGAGTTCCGCGTTACATAACTTACGGTAAATGGCCCGCCTGGCTGACCGCCCAACGACCCCCGCCC
ATTGACGTCAATAATGACGTATGTTCCCATAGTAACGCCAATAGGGACTTTCCATTGACGTCAATGGGTG
GAGTATTTACGGTAAACTGCCCACTTGGCAGTACATCAAGTGTATCATATGCCAAGTACGCCCCCTATTG
ACGTCAATGACGGTAAATGGCCCGCCTGGCATTATGCCCAGTACATGACCTTATGGGACTTTCCTACTTG
GCAGTACATCTACGTATTAGTCATCGCTATTACCATGGTCGAGGTGAGCCCCACGTTCTGCTTCACTCTC
CCCATCTCCCCCCCCTCCCCACCCCCAATTTTGTATTTATTTATTTTTTAATTATTTTGTGCAGCGATGG
GGGCGGGGGGGGGGGGGGGGGGGGGGGGGGGGGGCGGGCGGGGGGGGGGGGGGGGGGGCGAGGGGCGGGG
CGGGGCGAGGCGGAGAGGTGCGGCGGCAGCCAATCAGAGCGGCGCGCTCCGAAAGTTTCCTTTTATGGCG
AGGCGGCGGCGGCGGCGGCCCTATAAAAAGCGAAGCGCGCGGCGGGCGGGAGTCGCTGCGCGCTGCCTTC
GCCCCGTGCCCCGCTCCGCCGCCGCCTCGCGCCGCCCGCCCCGGCTCTGACTGACCGCGTTACTCCCACA
GGTGAGCGGGCGGGACGGCCCTTCTCCTCCGGGCTGTAATTAGCGCTTGGTTTAATGACGGCTTGTTTCT
TTTCTGTGGCTGCGTGAAAGCCTTGAGGGGCTCCGGGAGGGCCCTTTGTGCGGGGGGAGCGGCTCGGGGG
GTGCGTGCGTGTGTGTGTGCGTGGGGAGCGCCGCGTGCGGCTCCGCGCTGCCCGGCGGCTGTGAGCGCTG
CGGGCGCGGCGCGGGGCTTTGTGCGCTCCGCAGTGTGCGCGAGGGGAGCGCGGCCGGGGGCGGTGCCCCG
CGGTGCGGGGGGGGCTGCGAGGGGAACAAAGGCTGCGTGCGGGGTGTGTGCGTGGGGGGGTGAGCAGGGG
GTGTGGGCGCGTCGGTCGGGCTGCAACCCCCCCTGCACCCCCCTCCCCGAGTTGCTGAGCACGGCCCGGC
TTCGGGTGCGGGGCTCCGTACGGGGCGTGGCGCGGGGCTCGCCGTGCCGGGCGGGGGGTGGCGGCAGGTG
GGGGTGCCGGGCGGGGCGGGGCCGCCTCGGGCCGGGGAGGGCTCGGGGGAGGGGCGCGGCGGCCCCCGGA
GCGCCGGCGGCTGTCGAGGCGCGGCGAGCCGCAGCCATTGCCTTTTATGGTAATCGTGCGAGAGGGCGCA
GGGACTTCCTTTGTCCCAAATCTGTGCGGAGCCGAAATCTGGGAGGCGCCGCCGCACCCCCTCTAGCGGG
CGCGGGGCGAAGCGGTGCGGCGCCGGCAGGAAGGAAATGGGCGGGGAGGGCCTTCGTGCGTCGCCGCGCC
GCCGTCCCCTTCTCCCTCTCCAGCCTCGGGGCTGTCCGCGGGGGGACGGCTGCCTTCGGGGGGGACGGGG
CAGGGCGGGGTTCGGCTTCTGGCGTGTGACCGGCGGCTCTAGAGCCTCTGCTAACCATGTTCATGCCTTC
TTCTTTTTCCTACAGCTCCTGGGCAACGTGCTGGTTATTGTGCTGTCTCATCATTTTGGCAAAGAATTTG
CTAGCGAGCTCGCGGCCGCAGATCTCTAGTTAAGCTATCAACAAGTTTGTACAAAAAAGCAGGCTCTTTA
AAGGAACCAATTCAGTCGACACCATGGCAGTGTGTGCAAAAAAGCGCCCCCCAGAAGAAGAAAGGAGGGC
GCGGGCTAATGACCGAGAATACAATGAGAAATTCCAGTATGCGAGTAACTGCATCAAGACCTCCAAGTAC
AATATTCTCACCTTCCTGCCTGTCAACCTCTTTGAGCAGTTCCAGGAAGTTGCCAACACTTACTTCCTGT
TCCTCCTCATTCTGCAGTTGATCCCCCAGATCTCTTCCCTGTCCTGGTTCACCACCATTGTGCCTTTGGT
TCTTGTCCTCACCATCACAGCTGTTAAAGATGCCACTGATGACTATTTCCGCCACAAGAGCGATAACCAG
GTGAATAACCGCCAGTCTCAGGTGCTGATCAATGGAATCCTCCAGCAGGAGCAGTGGATGAATGTCTGTG
TTGGTGATATTATCAAGCTAGAAAATAACCAGTTTGTGGCGGCGGATCTCCTCCTCCTTTCCAGCAGTGA
GCCCCATGGGCTGTGTTACATAGAGACAGCAGAACTTGATGGCCAGACCAACATGAAAGTACGTCAGGCG
ATTCCAGTCACCTCAGAATTGGGAGACATCAGTAAGCTTGCCAAGTTTGACGGTGAAGTGATCTGTGAAC
CTCCCAACAACAAACTGGACAAATTCAGCGGAACCCTCTACTGGAAGGAAAATAAGTTCCCTCTGAGCAA
CCAGAACATGCTGCTGCGGGGCTGTGTGCTGCGAAACACCGAGTGGTGCTTCGGGCTGGTCATCTTTGCA
GGTCCCGACACTAAGCTGATGCAAAACAGCGGCAGAACAAAGTTCAAAAGAACGAGTATCGATCGCCTAA
TGAATACCCTGGTGCTCTGGATTTTTGGATTCCTGGTTTGCATGGGGGTGATCCTGGCCATTGGCAATGC
CATCTGGGAGCACGAGGTGGGGATGCGTTTCCAGGTCTACCTGCCGTGGGATGAGGCAGTGGACAGTGCC
TTCTTCTCTGGCTTCCTCTCCTTCTGGTCCTACATCATCATCCTCAACACCGTTGTGCCCATTTCACTCT
ATGTCAGTGTGGAGGTCATCCGTCTGGGCCACAGCTACTTCATCAACTGGGATAAGAAGATGTTCTGCAT
GAAGAAGCGGACGCCTGCAGAAGCCCGCACCACCACCCTAAACGAGGAGCTGGGCCAGGTGGAGTACATC
TTCTCCGACAAGACGGGCACCCTCACCCAGAACATCATGGTTTTCAACAAGTGCTCCATCAATGGCCACA
GCTATGGTGATGTGTTTGACGTCCTGGGACACAAAGCTGAATTGGGAGAGAGGCCTGAACCTGTTGACTT
CTCCTTCAATCCTCTGGCTGACAAGAAGTTCTTATTTTGGGACCCCAGCCTGCTGGAGGCTGTCAAGATC
GGGGACCCCCACACGCATGAGTTCTTCCGCCTCCTTTCCCTGTGTCATACTGTCATGTCAGAAGAAAAGA
ACGAAGGAGAGCTGTACTACAAAGCTCAGTCCCCAGATGAGGGGGCCCTGGTCACCGCAGCCAGGAACTT
TGGTTTTGTTTTCCGCTCTCGCACCCCCAAAACAATCACCGTCCATGAGATGGGCACAGCCATCACCTAC
CAGCTGCTGGCCATCCTGGACTTCAACAACATCCGCAAGCGGATGTCGGTCATAGTGCGGAATCCAGAGG
GGAAGATCCGACTCTACTGCAAAGGGGCTGACACTATCCTACTGGACAGACTGCACCACTCCACTCAAGA
GCTGCTCAACACCACCATGGACCACCTTAATGAGTACGCAGGGGAAGGGCTGAGGACCCTGGTGCTGGCC
TACAAGGATCTGGATGAAGAGTACTACGAGGAGTGGGCTGAGCGACGCCTCCAGGCCAGCCTGGCCCAGG
ACAGCCGGGAGGACAGGCTGGCTAGCATCTATGAGGAGGTTGAGAACAACATGATGCTGCTGGGTGCAAC
GGCCATTGAGGACAAACTTCAGCAAGGGGTTCCAGAGACCATTGCCCTCCTGACACTGGCCAACATCAAG
ATTTGGGTGCTAACCGGAGACAAGCAAGAGACGGCTGTGAACATCGGCTATTCCTGCAAGATGCTGACGG
ATGACATGACTGAGGTTTTCATAGTCACTGGCCATACTGTCCTGGAGGTGCGGGAGGAGCTCAGGAAAGC
CCGGGAGAAGATGATGGACTCATCCCGCTCTGTAGGCAACGGCTTCACCTATCAGGACAAGCTTTCTTCT
TCCAAGCTAACTTCTGTCCTGGAGGCCGTTGCTGGGGAGTACGCCCTGGTCATAAATGGTCACAGCCTGG
CCCACGCACTGGAGGCAGACATGGAGCTGGAGTTTCTGGAGACAGCGTGTGCCTGCAAAGCTGTCATCTG
CTGCCGGGTGACCCCCTTGCAGAAGGCACAGGTGGTAGAACTGGTCAAGAAGTACAAGAAGGCTGTGACG
CTTGCCATTGGAGACGGAGCCAATGATGTCAGCATGATCAAAACGGCTCACATTGGTGTGGGGATCAGTG
GGCAGGAAGGGATCCAGGCTGTCTTGGCCTCCGATTACTCCTTCTCCCAGTTCAAGTTCCTGCAGCGCCT
CCTGCTGGTGCATGGGCGCTGGTCCTACCTGCGAATGTGCAAGTTTCTTTGCTATTTCTTCTACAAAAAC
TTTGCTTTCACCATGGTCCACTTCTGGTTTGGCTTCTTCTGTGGCTTCTCAGCCCAGACCGTCTATGACC
AGTATTTCATCACCCTGTATAACATCGTGTACACCTCCCTGCCAGTCCTGGCTATGGGGGTCTTTGATCA
GGATGTCCCCGAGCAGCGGAGCATGGAGTACCCTAAGCTGTATGAGCCGGGCCAGCTGAACCTTCTCTTC
AACAAGCGGGAGTTCTTCATCTGCATCGCCCAGGGCATCTACACCTCCGTGCTCATGTTCTTCATTCCCT
ATGGGGTGTTTGCTGATGCCACCCGGGATGATGGCACTCAGCTGGCTGACTACCAGTCCTTTGCAGTCAC
TGTGGCCACATCCTTGGTCATTGTGGTTAGCGTGCAGATTGGGCTCGACACAGGCTACTGGACGGCCATC
AACCACTTCTTCATCTGGGGAAGCCTTGCTGTTTACTTTGCCATCCTCTTTGCCATGCACAGCAATGGGC
TCTTCGACATGTTTCCCAACCAGTTCCGGTTTGTGGGGAATGCCCAGAACACCTTGGCCCAGCCCACGGT
GTGGCTGACCATTGTGCTCACCACAGTCGTCTGCATCATGCCCGTGGTTGCCTTCCGATTCCTCAGGCTC
AACCTGAAGCCGGATCTCTCCGACACGGTCCGCTACACACAGCTCGTGAGGAAGAAGCAGAAGGCCCAGC
ACCGCTGCATGCGGCGGGTTGGCCGCACTGGCTCCCGGCGCTCCGGCTATGCCTTCTCCCATCAGGAGGG
CTTCGGGGAGCTCATCATGTCTGGCAAGAACATGCGGCTGAGCTCTCTCGCGCTCTCCAGCTTCACCACC
CGCTCCAGCTCCAGCTGGATTGAGAGCCTGCGCAGGAAGAAGAGTGACAGTGCCAGTAGCCCCAGTGGCG
GTGCCGACAAGCCCCTCAAGGGCTCGAGATATCTAGACCCAGCTTTCTTGTACAAAGTGGTTGATCTAGA
GGGCCCGCGGTTCGAACTCGAGGTACCGAATTCGTACCCATACGACGTCCCAGACTACGCTTAATTCACT
CCTCAGGTGCAGGCTGCCTATCAGAAGGTGGTGGCTGGTGTGGCCAATGCCCTGGCTCACAAATACCACT
GAGATCGATCTTTTTCCCTCTGCCAAAAATTATGGGGACATCATGAAGCCCCTTGAGCATCTGACTTCTG
GCTAATAAAGGAAATTTATTTTCATTGCAATAGTGTGTTGGAATTTTTTGTGTCTCTCACTCGGAAGGAC
ATATGGGAGGGCAAATCATTTAAAACATCAGAATGAGTATTTGGTTTAGAGTTTGGCAACATATGCCCAT
ATGCTGGCTGCCATGAACAAAGGTTGGCTATAAAGAGGTCATCAGTATATGAAACAGCCCCCTGCTGTCC
ATTCCTTATTCCATAGAAAAGCCTTGACTTGAGGTTAGATTTTTTTTATATTTTGTTTTGTGTTATTTTT
TTCTTTAACATCCCTAAAATTTTCCTTACATGTTTTACTAGCCAGATTTTTCCTCCTCTCCTGACTACTC
CCAGTCATAGCTGTCCCTCTTCTCTTATGGAGATCCCTCGACCTGCAGCCCAAGCTTGGCGTAATCATGG
TCATAGCTGTTTCCTGTGTGAAATTGTTATCCGCTCACAATTCCACACAACATACGAGCCGGAAGCATAA
AGTGTAAAGCCTGGGGTGCCTAATGAGTGAGCTAACTCACATTAATTGCGTTGCGCTCACTGCCCGCTTT
CCAGTCGGGAAACCTGTCGTGCCAGCGGATCCGCATCTCAATTAGTCAGCAACCATAGTCCCGCCCCTAA
CTCCGCCCATCCCGCCCCTAACTCCGCCCAGTTCCGCCCATTCTCCGCCCCATGGCTGACTAATTTTTTT
TATTTATGCAGAGGCCGAGGCCGCCTCGGCCTCTGAGCTATTCCAGAAGTAGTGAGGAGGCTTTTTTGGA
GGCCTAGGCTTTTGCAAAAAGCTAACTTGTTTATTGCAGCTTATAATGGTTACAAATAAAGCAATAGCAT
CACAAATTTCACAAATAAAGCATTTTTTTCACTGCATTCTAGTTGTGGTTTGTCCAAACTCATCAATGTA
TCTTATCATGTCTGGATCCGCTGCATTAATGAATCGGCCAACGCGCGGGGAGAGGCGGTTTGCGTATTGG
GCGCTCTTCCGCTTCCTCGCTCACTGACTCGCTGCGCTCGGTCGTTCGGCTGCGGCGAGCGGTATCAGCT
CACTCAAAGGCGGTAATACGGTTATCCACAGAATCAGGGGATAACGCAGGAAAGAACATGTGAGCAAAAG
GCCAGCAAAAGGCCAGGAACCGTAAAAAGGCCGCGTTGCTGGCGTTTTTCCATAGGCTCCGCCCCCCTGA
CGAGCATCACAAAAATCGACGCTCAAGTCAGAGGTGGCGAAACCCGACAGGACTATAAAGATACCAGGCG
TTTCCCCCTGGAAGCTCCCTCGTGCGCTCTCCTGTTCCGACCCTGCCGCTTACCGGATACCTGTCCGCCT
TTCTCCCTTCGGGAAGCGTGGCGCTTTCTCATAGCTCACGCTGTAGGTATCTCAGTTCGGTGTAGGTCGT
TCGCTCCAAGCTGGGCTGTGTGCACGAACCCCCCGTTCAGCCCGACCGCTGCGCCTTATCCGGTAACTAT
CGTCTTGAGTCCAACCCGGTAAGACACGACTTATCGCCACTGGCAGCAGCCACTGGTAACAGGATTAGCA
GAGCGAGGTATGTAGGCGGTGCTACAGAGTTCTTGAAGTGGTGGCCTAACTACGGCTACACTAGAAGAAC
AGTATTTGGTATCTGCGCTCTGCTGAAGCCAGTTACCTTCGGAAAAAGAGTTGGTAGCTCTTGATCCGGC
AAACAAACCACCGCTGGTAGCGGTGGTTTTTTTGTTTGCAAGCAGCAGATTACGCGCAGAAAAAAAGGAT
CTCAAGAAGATCCTTTGATCTTTTCTACGGGGTCTGACGCTCAGTGGAACGAAAACTCACGTTAAGGGAT
TTTGGTCATGAGATTATCAAAAAGGATCTTCACCTAGATCCTTTTAAATTAAAAATGAAGTTTTAAATCA
ATCTAAAGTATATATGAGTAAACTTGGTCTGACAGTTACCAATGCTTAATCAGTGAGGCACCTATCTCAG
CGATCTGTCTATTTCGTTCATCCATAGTTGCCTGACTCCCCGTCGTGTAGATAACTACGATACGGGAGGG
CTTACCATCTGGCCCCAGTGCTGCAATGATACCGCGAGACCCACGCTCACCGGCTCCAGATTTATCAGCA
ATAAACCAGCCAGCCGGAAGGGCCGAGCGCAGAAGTGGTCCTGCAACTTTATCCGCCTCCATCCAGTCTA
TTAATTGTTGCCGGGAAGCTAGAGTAAGTAGTTCGCCAGTTAATAGTTTGCGCAACGTTGTTGCCATTGC
TACAGGCATCGTGGTGTCACGCTCGTCGTTTGGTATGGCTTCATTCAGCTCCGGTTCCCAACGATCAAGG
CGAGTTACATGATCCCCCATGTTGTGCAAAAAAGCGGTTAGCTCCTTCGGTCCTCCGATCGTTGTCAGAA
GTAAGTTGGCCGCAGTGTTATCACTCATGGTTATGGCAGCACTGCATAATTCTCTTACTGTCATGCCATC
CGTAAGATGCTTTTCTGTGACTGGTGAGTACTCAACCAAGTCATTCTGAGAATAGTGTATGCGGCGACCG
AGTTGCTCTTGCCCGGCGTCAATACGGGATAATACCGCGCCACATAGCAGAACTTTAAAAGTGCTCATCA
TTGGAAAACGTTCTTCGGGGCGAAAACTCTCAAGGATCTTACCGCTGTTGAGATCCAGTTCGATGTAACC
CACTCGTGCACCCAACTGATCTTCAGCATCTTTTACTTTCACCAGCGTTTCTGGGTGAGCAAAAACAGGA
AGGCAAAATGCCGCAAAAAAGGGAATAAGGGCGACACGGAAATGTTGAATACTCATACTCTTCCTTTTTC
AAT
